Addgene plasmid #44776: pFSBC12
Depositing lab: Christopher Marx. Depositing organization: Harvard University. Publication: FREQ-Seq: a rapid, cost-effective, sequencing-based method to determine allele frequencies directly from mixed populations. Chubiz LM, Lee MC, Delaney NF, Marx CJ. PLoS One. 2012;7(10):e47959. doi: 10.1371/journal.pone.0047959. Epub 2012 Oct 31. PubMed 23118913.
Backbone
  Vector backbone: pUC19
Growth in bacteria
  Bacterial resistance: Ampicillin, 100 μg/mL
  Growth temperature: 37°C
  Growth strain: DH10B
  Copy number: High Copy
Gene/Insert
  Gene/Insert name: FREQ-Seq Barcode: GGATCG
  Species: Synthetic
  Cloning method: Unknown
  Sequencing primers: 5′ pBR322ori-F
Terms and licenses: Academic/Nonprofit Terms; Industry Terms: Not Available to Industry
Depositor comments: These plasmids are used to generate bridging primers with Illumina-compatible barcodes for allele frequency sequencing (FREQ-Seq). Similar to RNA-Seq, the FREQ-Seq method can rapidly determine allele frequencies directly from mixed populations with minimal library preparation.
How to cite: pFSBC12 was a gift from Christopher Marx (Addgene plasmid # 44776 ; http://n2t.net/addgene:44776 ; RRID:Addgene_44776)
