[The description below was written by a language model from this plasmid's Addgene catalogue record and the feature table of its GenBank file.]
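Description:
pFSBC12 is a small (2,406 bp) synthetic bacterial plasmid built on a pUC19 backbone. It serves as one member of a barcode template set for FREQ-Seq, a sequencing-based method for measuring allele frequencies directly in mixed populations. It replicates in E. coli from the high-copy ColE1/pMB1-type pUC origin. Selection is with ampicillin, through the beta-lactamase (bla) gene driven by its native AmpR promoter. These are the only functional elements annotated in the sequence record. The remaining features are binding sites for common sequencing primers (M13 forward, pBR322ori-F, L4440 and others) that are typical of pUC-derived vectors. No lacZα fragment, lac promoter or multiple cloning site is annotated, and the plasmid is somewhat smaller than standard pUC19, which suggests a trimmed backbone, although the record does not describe how it was modified.

The payload is a short synthetic insert carrying a specific six-nucleotide FREQ-Seq barcode, which distinguishes this plasmid from its siblings in the series. The insert is not annotated in the feature table, so its exact position and flanking adapter sequences cannot be read from the record, and the cloning method is listed as unknown. There is no expression cassette, and the plasmid functions purely as a DNA template. According to the depositor, these plasmids are used to generate bridging primers with Illumina-compatible barcodes. The barcodes tag amplicons spanning a locus of interest, so that many samples can be sequenced together and allele frequencies determined with minimal library preparation.
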