LOCUS       Exported 2406 bp ds-DNA circular SYN 13-MAY-2021
DEFINITION  synthetic circular DNA
ACCESSION   .
VERSION     .
KEYWORDS    pFSBC12
SOURCE      synthetic DNA construct
  ORGANISM  synthetic DNA construct
REFERENCE   1 (bases 1 to 2406)
  AUTHORS   Chubiz LM, Lee MC, Delaney NF, Marx CJ
  TITLE     FREQ-Seq: a rapid, cost-effective, sequencing-based method to
            determine allele frequencies directly from mixed populations.
  JOURNAL   PLoS One. 2012;7(10):e47959. doi: 10.1371/journal.pone.0047959. Epub
            2012 Oct 31.
  PUBMED    23118913
REFERENCE   2 (bases 1 to 2406)
  AUTHORS   .
  TITLE     Direct Submission
  JOURNAL   Exported May 13, 2021 from SnapGene Server 1.1.58
            http://www.snapgene.com
FEATURES             Location/Qualifiers
     source          1..2406
                     /organism="synthetic DNA construct"
                     /mol_type="other DNA"
     primer_bind     173..189
                     /label=M13 fwd
                     /note="common sequencing primer, one of multiple similar
                     variants"
     primer_bind     complement(235..254)
                     /label=pRS-marker
                     /note="pRS vectors, use to sequence yeast selectable
                     marker"
     primer_bind     354..376
                     /label=pGEX 3'
                     /note="pGEX vectors, reverse primer"
     primer_bind     complement(414..432)
                     /label=pBRforEco
                     /note="pBR322 vectors, upsteam of EcoRI site, forward
                     primer"
     promoter        500..604
                     /gene="bla"
                     /label=AmpR promoter
     CDS             605..1465
                     /codon_start=1
                     /gene="bla"
                     /product="beta-lactamase"
                     /label=AmpR
                     /note="confers resistance to ampicillin, carbenicillin, and
                     related antibiotics"
                     /translation="MSIQHFRVALIPFFAAFCLPVFAHPETLVKVKDAEDQLGARVGYI
                     ELDLNSGKILESFRPEERFPMMSTFKVLLCGAVLSRIDAGQEQLGRRIHYSQNDLVEYS
                     PVTEKHLTDGMTVRELCSAAITMSDNTAANLLLTTIGGPKELTAFLHNMGDHVTRLDRW
                     EPELNEAIPNDERDTTMPVAMATTLRKLLTGELLTLASRQQLIDWMEADKVAGPLLRSA
                     LPAGWFIADKSGAGERGSRGIIAALGPDGKPSRIVVIYTTGSQATMDERNRQIAEIGAS
                     LIKHW"
     primer_bind     complement(823..842)
                     /label=Amp-R
                     /note="Ampicillin resistance gene, reverse primer"
     rep_origin      1636..2224
                     /direction=RIGHT
                     /label=ori
                     /note="high-copy-number ColE1/pMB1/pBR322/pUC origin of
                     replication"
     primer_bind     2125..2144
                     /label=pBR322ori-F
                     /note="pBR322 origin, forward primer"
     primer_bind     2378..2395
                     /label=L4440
                     /note="L4440 vector, forward primer"
ORIGIN
        1 gcgcccaata cgcaaaccgc ctctccccgc gcgttggccg attcattaat gcagctggca
       61 cgacaggttt cccgactgga aagcgggcag tgagcgcaac gcaattaaaa tgatacggcg
      121 accaccgaga tctacactct ttccctacac gacgctcttc cgatctggat cggtaaaacg
      181 acggccagtt acgcatctgt gcggtatttc acaccgcata tggtgcactc tcagtacaat
      241 ctgctctgat gccgcatagt taagccagcc ccgacacccg ccaacacccg ctgacgcgcc
      301 ctgacgggct tgtctgctcc cggcatccgc ttacagacaa gctgtgaccg tctccgggag
      361 ctgcatgtgt cagaggtttt caccgtcatc accgaaacgc gcgagacgaa agggcctcgt
      421 gatacgccta tttttatagg ttaatgtcat gataataatg gtttcttaga cgtcaggtgg
      481 cacttttcgg ggaaatgtgc gcggaacccc tatttgttta tttttctaaa tacattcaaa
      541 tatgtatccg ctcatgagac aataaccctg ataaatgctt caataatatt gaaaaaggaa
      601 gagtatgagt attcaacatt tccgtgtcgc ccttattccc ttttttgcgg cattttgcct
      661 tcctgttttt gctcacccag aaacgctggt gaaagtaaaa gatgctgaag atcagttggg
      721 tgcacgagtg ggttacatcg aactggatct caacagcggt aagatccttg agagttttcg
      781 ccccgaagaa cgttttccaa tgatgagcac ttttaaagtt ctgctatgtg gcgcggtatt
      841 atcccgtatt gacgccgggc aagagcaact cggtcgccgc atacactatt ctcagaatga
      901 cttggttgag tactcaccag tcacagaaaa gcatcttacg gatggcatga cagtaagaga
      961 attatgcagt gctgccataa ccatgagtga taacactgcg gccaacttac ttctgacaac
     1021 gatcggagga ccgaaggagc taaccgcttt tttgcacaac atgggggatc atgtaactcg
     1081 ccttgatcgt tgggaaccgg agctgaatga agccatacca aacgacgagc gtgacaccac
     1141 gatgcctgta gcaatggcaa caacgttgcg caaactatta actggcgaac tacttactct
     1201 agcttcccgg caacaattaa tagactggat ggaggcggat aaagttgcag gaccacttct
     1261 gcgctcggcc cttccggctg gctggtttat tgctgataaa tctggagccg gtgagcgtgg
     1321 gtctcgcggt atcattgcag cactggggcc agatggtaag ccctcccgta tcgtagttat
     1381 ctacacgacg gggagtcagg caactatgga tgaacgaaat agacagatcg ctgagatagg
     1441 tgcctcactg attaagcatt ggtaactgtc agaccaagtt tactcatata tactttagat
     1501 tgatttaaaa cttcattttt aatttaaaag gatctaggtg aagatccttt ttgataatct
     1561 catgaccaaa atcccttaac gtgagttttc gttccactga gcgtcagacc ccgtagaaaa
     1621 gatcaaagga tcttcttgag atcctttttt tctgcgcgta atctgctgct tgcaaacaaa
     1681 aaaaccaccg ctaccagcgg tggtttgttt gccggatcaa gagctaccaa ctctttttcc
     1741 gaaggtaact ggcttcagca gagcgcagat accaaatact gttcttctag tgtagccgta
     1801 gttaggccac cacttcaaga actctgtagc accgcctaca tacctcgctc tgctaatcct
     1861 gttaccagtg gctgctgcca gtggcgataa gtcgtgtctt accgggttgg actcaagacg
     1921 atagttaccg gataaggcgc agcggtcggg ctgaacgggg ggttcgtgca cacagcccag
     1981 cttggagcga acgacctaca ccgaactgag atacctacag cgtgagctat gagaaagcgc
     2041 cacgcttccc gaagggagaa aggcggacag gtatccggta agcggcaggg tcggaacagg
     2101 agagcgcacg agggagcttc cagggggaaa cgcctggtat ctttatagtc ctgtcgggtt
     2161 tcgccacctc tgacttgagc gtcgattttt gtgatgctcg tcaggggggc ggagcctatg
     2221 gaaaaacgcc agcaacgcgg cctttttacg gttcctggcc ttttgctggc cttttgctca
     2281 catgttcttt cctgcgttat cccctgattc tgtggataac cgtattaccg cctttgagtg
     2341 agctgatacc gctcgccgca gccgaacgac cgagcgcagc gagtcagtga gcgaggaagc
     2401 ggaaga
//
