>Addgene plasmid #44776 | pFSBC12 | addgene partial sequence | sequence record 63012 | pBR322ori-F 5'-GGGAAACGCCTGGTATCTTT-3'
ATTTTTGTGATGCTCGTCAGGGGGGCGGAGCCTATGGAAAAACGCCAGCAACGCGGCCTTTTTACGGTTC
CTGGCCTTTTGCTGGCCTTTTGCTCACATGTTCTTTCCTGCGTTATCCCCTGATTCTGTGGATAACCGTA
TTACCGCCTTTGAGTGAGCTGATACCGCTCGCCGCAGCCGAACGACCGAGCGCAGCGAGTCAGTGAGCGA
GGAAGCGGAAGAGCGCCCAATACGCAAACCGCCTCTCCCCGCGCGTTGGCCGATTCATTAATGCAGCTGG
CACGACAGGTTTCCCGACTGGAAAGCGGGCAGTGAGCGCAACGCAATTAAAATGATACGGCGACCACCGA
GATCTACACTCTTTCCCTACACGACGCTCTTCCGATCTGGATCGGTAAAACGACGGCCAGTTACGCATCT
GTGCGGTATTTCACACCGCATATGGTGCACTCTCAGTACAATCTGCTCTGATGCCGCATAGTTAAGCCAG
CCCCGACACCCGCCAACACCCGCTGACGCGCCCTGACGGGCTTGTCTGCTCCCGGCATCCGCTTACAGAC
AAGCTGTGACCGTCTCCGGGAGCTGCATGTGTCAGAGGTTTTCACCGTCATCACCGAAACGCGCGAGACG
AAAGGGCCTCGTGATACGCCTATTTTTATAGGTTAATGTCATGATAATAATGGTTTCTTAGACGTCAGGT
GGCACTTTTCGGGGAAATGTGCGCGGAACCCCTATTTGTTTATTTTTCTAAATACATTCAAATATGTATC
CGCTCATGAGACAATAACCC
